>Addgene plasmid #193284 | CBE-T1.46 | addgene full sequence | sequence record 379829 | Addgene NGS Result
AAGCTACAACAAGGCAAGGCTTGACCGACAATTGCATGAAGAATCTGCTTAGGGTTAGGCGTTTTGCGCT
GCTTCGCGATGTACGGGCCAGATATACGCGTTGACATTGATTATTGACTAGTTATTAATAGTAATCAATT
ACGGGGTCATTAGTTCATAGCCCATATATGGAGTTCCGCGTTACATAACTTACGGTAAATGGCCCGCCTG
GCTGACCGCCCAACGACCCCCGCCCATTGACGTCAATAATGACGTATGTTCCCATAGTAACGCCAATAGG
GACTTTCCATTGACGTCAATGGGTGGAGTATTTACGGTAAACTGCCCACTTGGCAGTACATCAAGTGTAT
CATATGCCAAGTACGCCCCCTATTGACGTCAATGACGGTAAATGGCCCGCCTGGCATTATGCCCAGTACA
TGACCTTATGGGACTTTCCTACTTGGCAGTACATCTACGTATTAGTCATCGCTATTACCATGGTGATGCG
GTTTTGGCAGTACATCAATGGGCGTGGATAGCGGTTTGACTCACGGGGATTTCCAAGTCTCCACCCCATT
GACGTCAATGGGAGTTTGTTTTGGCACCAAAATCAACGGGACTTTCCAAAATGTCGTAACAACTCCGCCC
CATTGACGCAAATGGGCGGTAGGCGTGTACGGTGGGAGGTCTATATAAGCAGAGCTGGTTTAGTGAACCG
TCAGATCCGCTAGAGATCCGCGGCCGCTAATACGACTCACTATAGGGAGAGCCGCCACCATGTCCGAGGT
GGAATACAGCCACGAGTATTGGATGCGGCACGCCCTCACCCTGGCTAAGCGGGCCAGAGATGAAAGACAC
GTGCCAGTGGGCGCCGTGCTGGTCCTGAATAACCGGGTGATCGGCGAAGGATGGAACAGAGCCAAGGGCC
TGCATGATCCTACAGCCCACGCCGAGATCATGGCCCTGAGACAGGGCGGACTGGTGATGCAGAACTACCG
GCTGTGGGGCGCTACACTGTACACCACCTTCGAGCCTTGTGTTATGTGCGCCGGCGCCATGATCCACTCT
AGAATTGGAAGAGTGGTGTTCGGCGTGTGCAATGCCAAAACCCACGCTTGTATGAGCCTGATGGACGTGC
TGGGCCACCCCGGCATGAACCACAGAGTGGAAATCACCGAGGGCATCCTGGCCGACGAGTGCGAGGCCCT
GCTGTGCAGATTCTTCAGAATGCCTAGGCGCGTGTTTAACGCTCAAAAGAAGGCCCAGAGCAGCACAGAC
TCTGGTGGTTCTTCTGGTGGTTCTAGCGGCAGCGAGACTCCCGGGACCTCAGAGTCCGCCACACCCGAAA
GTTCTGGTGGTTCTTCTGGTGGTTCTGACAAGAAGTACAGCATCGGCCTGGCCATCGGCACCAACTCTGT
GGGCTGGGCCGTGATCACCGACGAGTACAAGGTGCCCAGCAAGAAATTCAAGGTGCTGGGCAACACCGAC
CGGCACAGCATCAAGAAGAACCTGATCGGAGCCCTGCTGTTCGACAGCGGCGAAACAGCCGAGGCCACCC
GGCTGAAGAGAACCGCCAGAAGAAGATACACCAGACGGAAGAACCGGATCTGCTATCTGCAAGAGATCTT
CAGCAACGAGATGGCCAAGGTGGACGACAGCTTCTTCCACAGACTGGAAGAGTCCTTCCTGGTGGAAGAG
GATAAGAAGCACGAGCGGCACCCCATCTTCGGCAACATCGTGGACGAGGTGGCCTACCACGAGAAGTACC
CCACCATCTACCACCTGAGAAAGAAACTGGTGGACAGCACCGACAAGGCCGACCTGCGGCTGATCTATCT
GGCCCTGGCCCACATGATCAAGTTCCGGGGCCACTTCCTGATCGAGGGCGACCTGAACCCCGACAACAGC
GACGTGGACAAGCTGTTCATCCAGCTGGTGCAGACCTACAACCAGCTGTTCGAGGAAAACCCCATCAACG
CCAGCGGCGTGGACGCCAAGGCCATCCTGTCTGCCAGACTGAGCAAGAGCAGACGGCTGGAAAATCTGAT
CGCCCAGCTGCCCGGCGAGAAGAAGAATGGCCTGTTCGGAAACCTGATTGCCCTGAGCCTGGGCCTGACC
CCCAACTTCAAGAGCAACTTCGACCTGGCCGAGGATGCCAAACTGCAGCTGAGCAAGGACACCTACGACG
ACGACCTGGACAACCTGCTGGCCCAGATCGGCGACCAGTACGCCGACCTGTTTCTGGCCGCCAAGAACCT
GTCCGACGCCATCCTGCTGAGCGACATCCTGAGAGTGAACACCGAGATCACCAAGGCCCCCCTGAGCGCC
TCTATGATCAAGAGATACGACGAGCACCACCAGGACCTGACCCTGCTGAAAGCTCTCGTGCGGCAGCAGC
TGCCTGAGAAGTACAAAGAGATTTTCTTCGACCAGAGCAAGAACGGCTACGCCGGCTACATTGACGGCGG
AGCCAGCCAGGAAGAGTTCTACAAGTTCATCAAGCCCATCCTGGAAAAGATGGACGGCACCGAGGAACTG
CTCGTGAAGCTGAACAGAGAGGACCTGCTGCGGAAGCAGCGGACCTTCGACAACGGCAGCATCCCCCACC
AGATCCACCTGGGAGAGCTGCACGCCATTCTGCGGCGGCAGGAAGATTTTTACCCATTCCTGAAGGACAA
CCGGGAAAAGATCGAGAAGATCCTGACCTTCCGCATCCCCTACTACGTGGGCCCTCTGGCCAGGGGAAAC
AGCAGATTCGCCTGGATGACCAGAAAGAGCGAGGAAACCATCACCCCCTGGAACTTCGAGGAAGTGGTGG
ACAAGGGCGCTTCCGCCCAGAGCTTCATCGAGCGGATGACCAACTTCGATAAGAACCTGCCCAACGAGAA
GGTGCTGCCCAAGCACAGCCTGCTGTACGAGTACTTCACCGTGTATAACGAGCTGACCAAAGTGAAATAC
GTGACCGAGGGAATGAGAAAGCCCGCCTTCCTGAGCGGCGAGCAGAAAAAGGCCATCGTGGACCTGCTGT
TCAAGACCAACCGGAAAGTGACCGTGAAGCAGCTGAAAGAGGACTACTTCAAGAAAATCGAGTGCTTCGA
CTCCGTGGAAATCTCCGGCGTGGAAGATCGGTTCAACGCCTCCCTGGGCACATACCACGATCTGCTGAAA
ATTATCAAGGACAAGGACTTCCTGGACAATGAGGAAAACGAGGACATTCTGGAAGATATCGTGCTGACCC
TGACACTGTTTGAGGACAGAGAGATGATCGAGGAACGGCTGAAAACCTATGCCCACCTGTTCGACGACAA
AGTGATGAAGCAGCTGAAGCGGCGGAGATACACCGGCTGGGGCAGGCTGAGCCGGAAGCTGATCAACGGC
ATCCGGGACAAGCAGTCCGGCAAGACAATCCTGGATTTCCTGAAGTCCGACGGCTTCGCCAACAGAAACT
TCATGCAGCTGATCCACGACGACAGCCTGACCTTTAAAGAGGACATCCAGAAAGCCCAGGTGTCCGGCCA
GGGCGATAGCCTGCACGAGCACATTGCCAATCTGGCCGGCAGCCCCGCCATTAAGAAGGGCATCCTGCAG
ACAGTGAAGGTGGTGGACGAGCTCGTGAAAGTGATGGGCCGGCACAAGCCCGAGAACATCGTGATCGAAA
TGGCCAGAGAGAACCAGACCACCCAGAAGGGACAGAAGAACAGCCGCGAGAGAATGAAGCGGATCGAAGA
GGGCATCAAAGAGCTGGGCAGCCAGATCCTGAAAGAACACCCCGTGGAAAACACCCAGCTGCAGAACGAG
AAGCTGTACCTGTACTACCTGCAGAATGGGCGGGATATGTACGTGGACCAGGAACTGGACATCAACCGGC
TGTCCGACTACGATGTGGACCATATCGTGCCTCAGAGCTTTCTGAAGGACGACTCCATCGACAACAAGGT
GCTGACCAGAAGCGACAAGAACCGGGGCAAGAGCGACAACGTGCCCTCCGAAGAGGTCGTGAAGAAGATG
AAGAACTACTGGCGGCAGCTGCTGAACGCCAAGCTGATTACCCAGAGAAAGTTCGACAATCTGACCAAGG
CCGAGAGAGGCGGCCTGAGCGAACTGGATAAGGCCGGCTTCATCAAGAGACAGCTGGTGGAAACCCGGCA
GATCACAAAGCACGTGGCACAGATCCTGGACTCCCGGATGAACACTAAGTACGACGAGAATGACAAGCTG
ATCCGGGAAGTGAAAGTGATCACCCTGAAGTCCAAGCTGGTGTCCGATTTCCGGAAGGATTTCCAGTTTT
ACAAAGTGCGCGAGATCAACAACTACCACCACGCCCACGACGCCTACCTGAACGCCGTCGTGGGAACCGC
CCTGATCAAAAAGTACCCTAAGCTGGAAAGCGAGTTCGTGTACGGCGACTACAAGGTGTACGACGTGCGG
AAGATGATCGCCAAGAGCGAGCAGGAAATCGGCAAGGCTACCGCCAAGTACTTCTTCTACAGCAACATCA
TGAACTTTTTCAAGACCGAGATTACCCTGGCCAACGGCGAGATCCGGAAGCGGCCTCTGATCGAGACAAA
CGGCGAAACCGGGGAGATCGTGTGGGATAAGGGCCGGGATTTTGCCACCGTGCGGAAAGTGCTGAGCATG
CCCCAAGTGAATATCGTGAAAAAGACCGAGGTGCAGACAGGCGGCTTCAGCAAAGAGTCTATCCTGCCCA
AGAGGAACAGCGATAAGCTGATCGCCAGAAAGAAGGACTGGGACCCTAAGAAGTACGGCGGCTTCGACAG
CCCCACCGTGGCCTATTCTGTGCTGGTGGTGGCCAAAGTGGAAAAGGGCAAGTCCAAGAAACTGAAGAGT
GTGAAAGAGCTGCTGGGGATCACCATCATGGAAAGAAGCAGCTTCGAGAAGAATCCCATCGACTTTCTGG
AAGCCAAGGGCTACAAAGAAGTGAAAAAGGACCTGATCATCAAGCTGCCTAAGTACTCCCTGTTCGAGCT
GGAAAACGGCCGGAAGAGAATGCTGGCCTCTGCCGGCGAACTGCAGAAGGGAAACGAACTGGCCCTGCCC
TCCAAATATGTGAACTTCCTGTACCTGGCCAGCCACTATGAGAAGCTGAAGGGCTCCCCCGAGGATAATG
AGCAGAAACAGCTGTTTGTGGAACAGCACAAGCACTACCTGGACGAGATCATCGAGCAGATCAGCGAGTT
CTCCAAGAGAGTGATCCTGGCCGACGCTAATCTGGACAAAGTGCTGTCCGCCTACAACAAGCACCGGGAT
AAGCCCATCAGAGAGCAGGCCGAGAATATCATCCACCTGTTTACCCTGACCAATCTGGGAGCCCCTGCCG
CCTTCAAGTACTTTGACACCACCATCGACCGGAAGAGGTACACCAGCACCAAAGAGGTGCTGGACGCCAC
CCTGATCCACCAGAGCATCACCGGCCTGTACGAGACACGGATCGACCTGTCTCAGCTGGGAGGTGACTCT
GGTGGAAGCGGAGGATCTGGCGGCAGCACCAATCTGAGCGACATCATCGAGAAAGAGACAGGCAAGCAGC
TGGTCATCCAAGAGTCCATCCTGATGCTGCCTGAAGAGGTGGAAGAAGTGATCGGCAACAAGCCCGAGTC
CGACATCCTGGTGCACACCGCCTACGATGAGAGCACCGACGAGAACGTGATGCTGCTGACCTCTGACGCC
CCTGAGTACAAGCCTTGGGCTCTCGTGATCCAGGACAGCAACGGCGAGAACAAGATCAAGATGCTGAGCG
GCGGCTCTGGTGGCTCTGGCGGATCTACAAACCTGTCCGATATTATTGAGAAAGAAACCGGGAAACAGCT
CGTGATTCAAGAGTCTATTCTCATGCTCCCGGAAGAAGTCGAGGAAGTCATTGGAAACAAGCCTGAGAGC
GATATTCTGGTCCATACAGCCTACGACGAGTCTACCGATGAGAATGTCATGCTCCTCACCAGCGACGCTC
CCGAGTATAAGCCATGGGCACTTGTCATTCAGGACTCCAATGGGGAAAACAAAATCAAAATGCTCCCAAA
GAAAAAACGCAAGGTGGAGGGAGCTGATAAGCGCACCGCCGATGGTTCCGAGTTCGAAAGCCCCAAGAAG
AAGAGGAAAGTCTAACCGGTCATCATCACCATCACCATTGAGTTTAAACCCGCTGATCAGCCTCGACTGT
GCCTTCTAGTTGCCAGCCATCTGTTGTTTGCCCCTCCCCCGTGCCTTCCTTGACCCTGGAAGGTGCCACT
CCCACTGTCCTTTCCTAATAAAATGAGGAAATTGCATCGCATTGTCTGAGTAGGTGTCATTCTATTCTGG
GGGGTGGGGTGGGGCAGGACAGCAAGGGGGAGGATTGGGAAGACAATAGCAGGCATGCTGGGGATGCGGT
GGGCTCTATGGCTTCTGAGGCGGAAAGAACCAGCTGGGGCTCGATACCGTCGACCTCTAGCTAGAGCTTG
GCGTAATCATGGTCATAGCTGTTTCCTGTGTGAAATTGTTATCCGCTCACAATTCCACACAACATACGAG
CCGGAAGCATAAAGTGTAAAGCCTAGGGTGCCTAATGAGTGAGCTAACTCACATTAATTGCGTTGCGCTC
ACTGCCCGCTTTCCAGTCGGGAAACCTGTCGTGCCAGCTGCATTAATGAATCGGCCAACGCGCGGGGAGA
GGCGGTTTGCGTATTGGGCGCTCTTCCGCTTCCTCGCTCACTGACTCGCTGCGCTCGGTCGTTCGGCTGC
GGCGAGCGGTATCAGCTCACTCAAAGGCGGTAATACGGTTATCCACAGAATCAGGGGATAACGCAGGAAA
GAACATGTGAGCAAAAGGCCAGCAAAAGGCCAGGAACCGTAAAAAGGCCGCGTTGCTGGCGTTTTTCCAT
AGGCTCCGCCCCCCTGACGAGCATCACAAAAATCGACGCTCAAGTCAGAGGTGGCGAAACCCGACAGGAC
TATAAAGATACCAGGCGTTTCCCCCTGGAAGCTCCCTCGTGCGCTCTCCTGTTCCGACCCTGCCGCTTAC
CGGATACCTGTCCGCCTTTCTCCCTTCGGGAAGCGTGGCGCTTTCTCATAGCTCACGCTGTAGGTATCTC
AGTTCGGTGTAGGTCGTTCGCTCCAAGCTGGGCTGTGTGCACGAACCCCCCGTTCAGCCCGACCGCTGCG
CCTTATCCGGTAACTATCGTCTTGAGTCCAACCCGGTAAGACACGACTTATCGCCACTGGCAGCAGCCAC
TGGTAACAGGATTAGCAGAGCGAGGTATGTAGGCGGTGCTACAGAGTTCTTGAAGTGGTGGCCTAACTAC
GGCTACACTAGAAGAACAGTATTTGGTATCTGCGCTCTGCTGAAGCCAGTTACCTTCGGAAAAAGAGTTG
GTAGCTCTTGATCCGGCAAACAAACCACCGCTGGTAGCGGTGGTTTTTTTGTTTGCAAGCAGCAGATTAC
GCGCAGAAAAAAAGGATCTCAAGAAGATCCTTTGATCTTTTCTACGGGGTCTGACGCTCAGTGGAACGAA
AACTCACGTTAAGGGATTTTGGTCATGAGATTATCAAAAAGGATCTTCACCTAGATCCTTTTAAATTAAA
AATGAAGTTTTAAATCAATCTAAAGTATATATGAGTAAACTTGGTCTGACAGTTACCAATGCTTAATCAG
TGAGGCACCTATCTCAGCGATCTGTCTATTTCGTTCATCCATAGTTGCCTGACTCCCCGTCGTGTAGATA
ACTACGATACGGGAGGGCTTACCATCTGGCCCCAGTGCTGCAATGATACCGCGAGACCCACGCTCACCGG
CTCCAGATTTATCAGCAATAAACCAGCCAGCCGGAAGGGCCGAGCGCAGAAGTGGTCCTGCAACTTTATC
CGCCTCCATCCAGTCTATTAATTGTTGCCGGGAAGCTAGAGTAAGTAGTTCGCCAGTTAATAGTTTGCGC
AACGTTGTTGCCATTGCTACAGGCATCGTGGTGTCACGCTCGTCGTTTGGTATGGCTTCATTCAGCTCCG
GTTCCCAACGATCAAGGCGAGTTACATGATCCCCCATGTTGTGCAAAAAAGCGGTTAGCTCCTTCGGTCC
TCCGATCGTTGTCAGAAGTAAGTTGGCCGCAGTGTTATCACTCATGGTTATGGCAGCACTGCATAATTCT
CTTACTGTCATGCCATCCGTAAGATGCTTTTCTGTGACTGGTGAGTACTCAACCAAGTCATTCTGAGAAT
AGTGTATGCGGCGACCGAGTTGCTCTTGCCCGGCGTCAATACGGGATAATACCGCGCCACATAGCAGAAC
TTTAAAAGTGCTCATCATTGGAAAACGTTCTTCGGGGCGAAAACTCTCAAGGATCTTACCGCTGTTGAGA
TCCAGTTCGATGTAACCCACTCGTGCACCCAACTGATCTTCAGCATCTTTTACTTTCACCAGCGTTTCTG
GGTGAGCAAAAACAGGAAGGCAAAATGCCGCAAAAAAGGGAATAAGGGCGACACGGAAATGTTGAATACT
CATACTCTTCCTTTTTCAATATTATTGAAGCATTTATCAGGGTTATTGTCTCATGAGCGGATACATATTT
GAATGTATTTAGAAAAATAAACAAATAGGGGTTCCGCGCACATTTCCCCGAAAAGTGCCACCTGACGTCG
ACGGATCGGGAGATCGATCTCCCGATCCCCTAGGGTCGACTCTCAGTACAATCTGCTCTGATGCCGCATA
GTTAAGCCAGTATCTGCTCCCTGCTTGTGTGTTGGAGGTCGCTGAGTAGTGCGCGAGCAAAATTT
Features (pLannotate 1.2.2; 19 found; start..end, strand, type, name):
    103..482     +  enhancer       CMV enhancer: human cytomegalovirus immediate early enhancer
    483..686     +  promoter       CMV promoter: human cytomegalovirus (CMV) immediate early promoter
    728..746     +  promoter       T7 promoter: promoter for bacteriophage T7 RNA polymerase
    760..1257    +  CDS            tadA: TADA_ECOLI - Also known as yfhC. Experimental evidence at protein level: Swiss-Prot protein existence level 1. Catalyzes the deamination of adenosine to inosine at the wobble position 34 of tRNA(Arg2). Essential for cell viability. From Escherichia coli (strain K12).
   1258..1356    +  CDS            ABE(7.10) (fragment): adenine base editor comprising wild-type E. coli TadA fused to the evolved TadA*(7.10) mutant (Gaudelli et al., 2017)
   1357..2958    +  CDS            dCas9(N): N-terminal portion of catalytically inactive Streptococcus pyogenes dCas9 carrying the D10A mutation (Zetsche et al., 2015)
   2959..5453    +  CDS            Cas9(C) (fragment): C-terminal portion of Streptococcus pyogenes Cas9 (Zetsche et al., 2015)
   5767..6015    +  CDS            UGI: UNGI_BPPB2 - Experimental evidence at protein level: Swiss-Prot protein existence level 1. This protein binds specifically and reversibly to the host uracil-DNA glycosylase, preventing removal of uracil residues from PBS2 DNA by the host uracil-excision repair system. From Bacillus phage PBS2 (Bacteriophage PBS2).
   6157..6381    +  polyA_signal   bGH poly(A) signal: bovine growth hormone polyadenylation signal
   6385..6406    +  promoter       SV40 promoter (fragment): SV40 enhancer and early promoter
   6411..6427    +  misc_feature   MCS (fragment): pBluescript multiple cloning site
   6476..6492    -  protein_bind   lac operator: The lac repressor binds to the lac operator to inhibit transcription in E. coli. This inhibition can be relieved by adding lactose or isopropyl-β-D-thiogalactopyranoside (IPTG). lac repressor encoded by lacI
   6500..6530    -  promoter       lac promoter: promoter for the E. coli lac operon
   6545..6566    -  protein_bind   CAP binding site: CAP binding activates transcription in the presence of cAMP. E. coli catabolite activator protein
   6579..6671    -  CDS            lacI (fragment): lac repressor; lacI; The lac repressor binds to the lac operator to inhibit transcription in E. coli. This inhibition can be relieved by adding lactose or isopropyl-β-D-thiogalactopyranoside (IPTG).
   6854..7442    -  rep_origin     ori: high-copy-number ColE1/pMB1/pBR322/pUC origin of replication
   7613..8473    -  CDS            AmpR: β-lactamase; bla; confers resistance to ampicillin, carbenicillin, and related antibiotics
   8474..8578    -  promoter       AmpR promoter: bla
   8649..8693    -  misc_feature   bom (fragment): basis of mobility region from pBR322
