[The description below was written by a language model from this plasmid's Addgene catalogue record and pLannotate feature annotations shown in this document.]
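Description:
CBE-T1.46 is a mammalian expression plasmid of 8,745 nt, built on a CMV/pBR322-type backbone, that encodes a cytosine base editor derived from an engineered TadA deaminase rather than from a natural cytidine deaminase. It is propagated in E. coli as a high-copy plasmid through a ColE1/pMB1-family origin and selected with ampicillin via the β-lactamase gene and its own promoter. The backbone also retains small remnants with no evident role in the design: lac promoter/operator and CAP site, fragments of lacI and of an SV40 promoter and multiple cloning site, and part of the pBR322 bom region. No mammalian selection marker is annotated, which suits transient transfection.

The payload is a single fusion open reading frame driven by the human CMV immediate-early enhancer and promoter and terminated by the bovine growth hormone polyadenylation signal. A T7 promoter lies just upstream of the coding region and could support in vitro transcription. The frame begins with an E. coli TadA-derived domain, which the record says carries mutations (not itemised). This is followed by a short segment matching an ABE7.10 fragment, probably the linker, and then Streptococcus pyogenes Cas9. The annotation tool labels the Cas9 N-terminal portion "dCas9", but the record lists only the D10A mutation, which on its own gives a nickase. A uracil glycosylase inhibitor (UGI) from phage PBS2 is annotated downstream. It blocks excision of the uracil produced by cytosine deamination, favouring C-to-T outcomes. There are unannotated stretches between Cas9, UGI and the poly(A) signal, and their content is not stated. No guide RNA cassette is annotated, so a guide would have to be supplied separately for targeted cytosine base editing in mammalian cells.
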