Addgene plasmid #193284: CBE-T1.46
Purpose: Expression of CBE-T1.46 base editor in mammalian cells, CMV promoter
Depositing lab: Nicole Gaudelli. Publication: Improved cytosine base editors generated from TadA variants. Lam DK, Feliciano PR, Arif A, Bohnuud T, Fernandez TP, Gehrke JM, Grayson P, Lee KD, Ortega MA, Sawyer C, Schwaegerle ND, Peraro L, Young L, Lee SJ, Ciaramella G, Gaudelli NM. Nat Biotechnol. 2023 Jan 9. doi: 10.1038/s41587-022-01611-9. PubMed 36624149.
Backbone
  Vector backbone: CMV/pBR322
  Vector type: Mammalian Expression
Growth in bacteria
  Bacterial resistance: Ampicillin, 100 μg/mL
  Growth temperature: 37°C
  Growth strain: DH5alpha
  Copy number: High Copy
Gene/Insert
  Gene/Insert name: CBE-T1.46
  Species: Other
  Mutation: D10A (Cas9), TadA mutations within
  Promoter: CMV
  Cloning method: Ligation Independent Cloning
Terms and licenses: Academic/Nonprofit Terms; Industry Terms: Not Available to Industry
How to cite: CBE-T1.46 was a gift from Nicole Gaudelli (Addgene plasmid # 193284 ; http://n2t.net/addgene:193284 ; RRID:Addgene_193284)
